>Addgene plasmid #77376 | STK31 gRNA (BRDN0001144760) | addgene full sequence | sequence record 187642 | Addgene Assembled Sequence
CCCGGGTGCAAAGATGGATAAAGTTTTAAACAGAGAGGAATCTTTGCAGCTAATGGACCTTCTAGGTCTT
GAAAGGAGTGGGAATTGGCTCCGGTGCCCGTCAGTGGGCAGAGCGCACATCGCCCACAGTCCCCGAGAAG
TTGGGGGGAGGGGTCGGCAATTGATCCGGTGCCTAGAGAAGGTGGCGCGGGGTAAACTGGGAAAGTGATG
TCGTGTACTGGCTCCGCCTTTTTCCCGAGGGTGGGGGAGAACCGTATATAAGTGCAGTAGTCGCCGTGAA
CGTTCTTTTTCGCAACGGGTTTGCCGCCAGAACACAGGTAAGTGCCGTGTGTGGTTCCCGCGGGCCTGGC
CTCTTTACGGGTTATGGCCCTTGCGTGCCTTGAATTACTTCCACCTGGCTGCAGTACGTGATTCTTGATC
CCGAGCTTCGGGTTGGAAGTGGGTGGGAGAGTTCGAGGCCTTGCGCTTAAGGAGCCCCTTCGCCTCGTGC
TTGAGTTGAGGCCTGGCCTGGGCGCTGGGGCCGCCGCGTGCGAATCTGGTGGCACCTTCGCGCCTGTCTC
GCTGCTTTCGATAAGTCTCTAGCCATTTAAAATTTTTGATGACCTGCTGCGACGCTTTTTTTCTGGCAAG
ATAGTCTTGTAAATGCGGGCCAAGATCTGCACACTGGTATTTCGGTTTTTGGGGCCGCGGGCGGCGACGG
GGCCCGTGCGTCCCAGCGCACATGTTCGGCGAGGCGGGGCCTGCGAGCGCGGCCACCGAGAATCGGACGG
GGGTAGTCTCAAGCTGGCCGGCCTGCTCTGGTGCCTGGCCTCGCGCCGCCGTGTATCGCCCCGCCCTGGG
CGGCAAGGCTGGCCCGGTCGGCACCAGTTGCGTGAGCGGAAAGATGGCCGCTTCCCGGCCCTGCTGCAGG
GAGCTCAAAATGGAGGACGCGGCGCTCGGGAGAGCGGGCGGGTGAGTCACCCACACAAAGGAAAAGGGCC
TTTCCGTCCTCAGCCGTCGCTTCATGTGACTCCACGGAGTACCGGGCGCCGTCCAGGCACCTCGATTAGT
TCTCGAGCTTTTGGAGTACGTCGTCTTTAGGTTGGGGGGAGGGGTTTTATGCGATGGAGTTTCCCCACAC
TGAGTGGGTGGAGACTGAAGTTAGGCCAGCTTGGCACTTGATGTAATTCTCCTTGGAATTTGCCCTTTTT
GAGTTTGGATCTTGGTTCATTCTCAAGCCTCAGACAGTGGTTCAAAGTTTTTTTCTTCCATTTCAGGTGT
CGTGACGTACGGCCACCATGACCGAGTACAAGCCCACGGTGCGCCTCGCCACCCGCGACGACGTCCCCAG
GGCCGTACGCACCCTCGCCGCCGCGTTCGCCGACTACCCCGCCACGCGCCACACCGTCGATCCGGACCGC
CACATCGAGCGGGTCACCGAGCTGCAAGAACTCTTCCTCACGCGCGTCGGGCTCGACATCGGCAAGGTGT
GGGTCGCGGACGACGGCGCCGCCGTGGCGGTCTGGACCACGCCGGAGAGCGTCGAAGCGGGGGCGGTGTT
CGCCGAGATCGGCCCGCGCATGGCCGAGTTGAGCGGTTCCCGGCTGGCCGCGCAGCAACAGATGGAAGGC
CTCCTGGCGCCGCACCGGCCCAAGGAGCCCGCGTGGTTCCTGGCCACCGTCGGAGTCTCGCCCGACCACC
AGGGCAAGGGTCTGGGCAGCGCCGTCGTGCTCCCCGGAGTGGAGGCGGCCGAGCGCGCCGGGGTGCCCGC
CTTCCTGGAGACCTCCGCGCCCCGCAACCTCCCCTTCTACGAGCGGCTCGGCTTCACCGTCACCGCCGAC
GTCGAGGTGCCCGAAGGACCGCGCACCTGGTGCATGACCCGCAAGCCCGGTGCCTGAACGCGTTAAGTCG
ACAATCAACCTCTGGATTACAAAATTTGTGAAAGATTGACTGGTATTCTTAACTATGTTGCTCCTTTTAC
GCTATGTGGATACGCTGCTTTAATGCCTTTGTATCATGCTATTGCTTCCCGTATGGCTTTCATTTTCTCC
TCCTTGTATAAATCCTGGTTGCTGTCTCTTTATGAGGAGTTGTGGCCCGTTGTCAGGCAACGTGGCGTGG
TGTGCACTGTGTTTGCTGACGCAACCCCCACTGGTTGGGGCATTGCCACCACCTGTCAGCTCCTTTCCGG
GACTTTCGCTTTCCCCCTCCCTATTGCCACGGCGGAACTCATCGCCGCCTGCCTTGCCCGCTGCTGGACA
GGGGCTCGGCTGTTGGGCACTGACAATTCCGTGGTGTTGTCGGGGAAATCATCGTCCTTTCCTTGGCTGC
TCGCCTGTGTTGCCACCTGGATTCTGCGCGGGACGTCCTTCTGCTACGTCCCTTCGGCCCTCAATCCAGC
GGACCTTCCTTCCCGCGGCCTGCTGCCGGCTCTGCGGCCTCTTCCGCGTCTTCGCCTTCGCCCTCAGACG
AGTCGGATCTCCCTTTGGGCCGCCTCCCCGCGTCGACTTTAAGACCAATGACTTACAAGGCAGCTGTAGA
TCTTAGCCACTTTTTAAAAGAAAAGGGGGGACTGGAAGGGCTAATTCACTCCCAACGAAGACAAGATCTG
CTTTTTGCTTGTACTGGGTCTCTCTGGTTAGACCAGATCTGAGCCTGGGAGCTCTCTGGCTAACTAGGGA
ACCCACTGCTTAAGCCTCAATAAAGCTTGCCTTGAGTGCTTCAAGTAGTGTGTGCCCGTCTGTTGTGTGA
CTCTGGTAACTAGAGATCCCTCAGACCCTTTTAGTCAGTGTGGAAAATCTCTAGCAGTACGTATAGTAGT
TCATGTCATCTTATTATTCAGTATTTATAACTTGCAAAGAAATGAATATCAGAGAGTGAGAGGAACTTGT
TTATTGCAGCTTATAATGGTTACAAATAAAGCAATAGCATCACAAATTTCACAAATAAAGCATTTTTTTC
ACTGCATTCTAGTTGTGGTTTGTCCAAACTCATCAATGTATCTTATCATGTCTGGCTCTAGCTATCCCGC
CCCTAACTCCGCCCATCCCGCCCCTAACTCCGCCCAGTTCCGCCCATTCTCCGCCCCATGGCTGACTAAT
TTTTTTTATTTATGCAGAGGCCGAGGCCGCCTCGGCCTCTGAGCTATTCCAGAAGTAGTGAGGAGGCTTT
TTTGGAGGCCTAGGGACGTACCCAATTCGCCCTATAGTGAGTCGTATTACGCGCGCTCACTGGCCGTCGT
TTTACAACGTCGTGACTGGGAAAACCCTGGCGTTACCCAACTTAATCGCCTTGCAGCACATCCCCCTTTC
GCCAGCTGGCGTAATAGCGAAGAGGCCCGCACCGATCGCCCTTCCCAACAGTTGCGCAGCCTGAATGGCG
AATGGG
[124 nt withheld, positions 3367-3490]
C
[91 nt withheld, positions 3492-3582]
A
[49 nt withheld, positions 3584-3632]
CCTTTGACGTTGGAGTCCACGTTCTTT
[37 nt withheld, positions 3660-3696]
ACCCTATCTCGGTCTATTCTTTTGATTTATAAGGGATTTTGCCGATTTCGGCCTATTGGTTAAAAAATGA
GCTGATTTAACAAAAATTTAACGCGAATTTTAACAAAATATTAACGCTTACAATTTAGGTGGCACTTTTC
GGGGAAATGTGCGCGGAACCCCTATTTGTTTATTTTTCTAAATACATTCAAATATGTATCCGCTCATGAG
ACAATAACCCTGATAAATGCTTCAATAATATTGAAAAAGGAAGAGTATGAGTATTCAACATTTCCGTGTC
GCCCTTATTCCCTTTTTTGCGGCATTTTGCCTTCCTGTTTTTGCTCACCCAGAAACGCTGGTGAAAGTAA
AAGATGCTGAAGATCAGTTGGGTGCACGAGTGGGTTACATCGAACTGGATCTCAACAGCGGTAAGATCCT
TGAGAGTTTTCGCCCCGAAGAACGTTTTCCAATGATGAGCACTTTTAAAGTTCTGCTATGTGGCGCGGTA
TTATCCCGTATTGACGCCGGGCAAGAGCAACTCGGTCGCCGCATACACTATTCTCAGAATGACTTGGTTG
AGTACTCACCAGTCACAGAAAAGCATCTTACGGATGGCATGACAGTAAGAGAATTATGCAGTGCTGCCAT
AACCATGAGTGATAACACTGCGGCCAACTTACTTCTGACAACGATCGGAGGACCGAAGGAGCTAACCGCT
TTTTTGCACAACATGGGGGATCATGTAACTCGCCTTGATCGTTGGGAACCGGAGCTGAATGAAGCCATAC
CAAACGACGAGCGTGACACCACGATGCCTGTAGCAATGGCAACAACGTTGCGCAAACTATTAACTGGCGA
ACTACTTACTCTAGCTTCCCGGCAACAATTAATAGACTGGATGGAGGCGGATAAAGTTGCAGGACCACTT
CTGCGCTCGGCCCTTCCGGCTGGCTGGTTTATTGCTGATAAATCTGGAGCCGGTGAGCGTGGGTCTCGCG
GTATCATTGCAGCACTGGGGCCAGATGGTAAGCCCTCCCGTATCGTAGTTATCTACACGACGGGGAGTCA
GGCAACTATGGATGAACGAAATAGACAGATCGCTGAGATAGGTGCCTCACTGATTAAGCATTGGTAACTG
TCAGACCAAGTTTACTCATATATACTTTAGATTGATTTAAAACTTCATTTTTAATTTAAAAGGATCTAGG
TGAAGATCCTTTTTGATAATCTCATGACCAAAATCCCTTAACGTGAGTTTTCGTTCCACTGAGCGTCAGA
CCCCGTAGAAAAGATCAAAGGATCTTCTTGAGATCCTTTTTTTCTGCGCGTAATCTGCTGCTTGCAAACA
AAAAAACCACCGCTACCAGCGGTGGTTTGTTTGCCGGATCAAGAGCTACCAACTCTTTTTCCGAAGGTAA
CTGGCTTCAGCAGAGCGCAGATACCAAATACTGTTCTTCTAGTGTAGCCGTAGTTAGGCCACCACTTCAA
GAACTCTGTAGCACCGCCTACATACCTCGCTCTGCTAATCCTGTTACCAGTGGCTGCTGCCAGTGGCGAT
AAGTCGTGTCTTACCGGGTTGGACTCAAGACGATAGTTACCGGATAAGGCGCAGCGGTCGGGCTGAACGG
GGGGTTCGTGCACACAGCCCAGCTTGGAGCGAACGACCTACACCGAACTGAGATACCTACAGCGTGAGCT
ATGAGAAAGCGCCACGCTTCCCGAAGGGAGAAAGGCGGACAGGTATCCGGTAAGCGGCAGGGTCGGAACA
GGAGAGCGCACGAGGGAGCTTCCAGGGGGAAACGCCTGGTATCTTTATAGTCCTGTCGGGTTTCGCCACC
TCTGACTTGAGCGTCGATTTTTGTGATGCTCGTCAGGGGGGCGGAGCCTATGGAAAAACGCCAGCAACGC
GGCCTTTTTACGGTTCCTGGCCTTTTGCTGGCCTTTTGCTCACATGTTCTTTCCTGCGTTATCCCCTGAT
TCTGTGGATAACCGTATTACCGCCTTTGAGTGAGCTGATACCGCTCGCCGCAGCCGAACGACCGAGCGCA
GCGAGTCAGTGAGCGAGGAAGCGGAAGAGCGCCCAATACGCAAACCGCCTCTCCCCGCGCGTTGGCCGAT
TCATTAATGCAGCTGGCACGACAGGTTTCCCGACTGGAAAGCGGGCAGTGAGCGCAACGCAATTAATGTG
AGTTAGCTCACTCATTAGGCACCCCAGGCTTTACACTTTATGCTTCCGGCTCGTATGTTGTGTGGAATTG
TGAGCGGATAACAATTTCACACAGGAAACAGCTATGACCATGATTACGCCAAGCGCGCAATTAACCCTCA
CTAAAGGGAACAAAAGCTGGAGCTGCAAGCTTAATGTAGTCTTATGCAATACTCTTGTAGTCTTGCAACA
TGGTAACGATGAGTTAGCAACATGCCTTACAAGGAGAGAAAAAGCACCGTGCATGCCGATTGGTGGAAGT
AAGGTGGTACGATCGTGCCTTATTAGGAAGGCAACAGACGGGTCTGACATGGATTGGACGAACCACTGAA
TTGCCGCATTGCAGAGATATTGTATTTAAGTGCCTAGCTCGATACATAAACGGGTCTCTCTGGTTAGACC
AGATCTGAGCCTGGGAGCTCTCTGGCTAACTAGGGAACCCACTGCTTAAGCCTCAATAAAGCTTGCCTTG
AGTGCTTCAAGTAGTGTGTGCCCGTCTGTTGTGTGACTCTGGTAACTAGAGATCCCTCAGACCCTTTTAG
TCAGTGTGGAAAATCTCTAGCAGTGGCGCCCGAACAGGGACTTGAAAGCGAAAGGGAAACCAGAGGAGCT
CTCTCGACGCAGGACTCGGCTTGCTGAAGCGCGCACGGCAAGAGGCGAGGGGCGGCGACTGGTGAGTACG
CCAAAAATTTTGACTAGCGGAGGCTAGAAGGAGAGAGATGGGTGCGAGAGCGTCAGTATTAAGCGGGGGA
GAATTAGATCGCGATGGGAAAAAATTCGGTTAAGGCCAGGGGGAAAGAAAAAATATAAATTAAAACATAT
AGTATGGGCAAGCAGGGAGCTAGAACGATTCGCAGTTAATCCTGGCCTGTTAGAAACATCAGAAGGCTGT
AGACAAATACTGGGACAGCTACAACCATCCCTTCAGACAGGATCAGAAGAACTTAGATCATTATATAATA
CAGTAGCAACCCTCTATTGTGTGCATCAAAGGATAGAGATAAAAGACACCAAGGAAGCTTTAGACAAGAT
AGAGGAAGAGCAAAACAAAAGTAAGACCACCGCACAGCAAGCGGCCGCTGATCTTCAGACCTGGAGGAGG
AGATATGAGGGACAATTGGAGAAGTGAATTATATAAATATAAAGTAGTAAAAATTGAACCATTAGGAGTA
GCACCCACCAAGGCAAAGAGAAGAGTGGTGCAGAGAGAAAAAAGAGCAGTGGGAATAGGAGCTTTGTTCC
TTGGGTTCTTGGGAGCAGCAGGAAGCACTATGGGCGCAGCGTCAATGACGCTGACGGTACAGGCCAGACA
ATTATTGTCTGGTATAGTGCAGCAGCAGAACAATTTGCTGAGGGCTATTGAGGCGCAACAGCATCTGTTG
CAACTCACAGTCTGGGGCATCAAGCAGCTCCAGGCAAGAATCCTGGCTGTGGAAAGATACCTAAAGGATC
AACAGCTCCTGGGGATTTGGGGTTGCTCTGGAAAACTCATTTGCACCACTGCTGTGCCTTGGAATGCTAG
TTGGAGTAATAAATCTCTGGAACAGATTTGGAATCACACGACCTGGATGGAGTGGGACAGAGAAATTAAC
AATTACACAAGCTTAATACACTCCTTAATTGAAGAATCGCAAAACCAGCAAGAAAAGAATGAACAAGAAT
TATTGGAATTAGATAAATGGGCAAGTTTGTGGAATTGGTTTAACATAACAAATTGGCTGTGGTATATAAA
ATTATTCATAATGATAGTAGGAGGCTTGGTAGGTTTAAGAATAGTTTTTGCTGTACTTTCTATAGTGAAT
AGAGTTAGGCAGGGATATTCACCATTATCGTTTCAGACCCACCTCCCAACCCCGAGGGGACCCAGAGAGG
GCCTATTTCCCATGATTCCTTCATATTTGCATATACGATACAAGGCTGTTAGAGAGATAATTAGAATTAA
TTTGACTGTAAACACAAAGATATTAGTACAAAATACGTGACGTAGAAAGTAATAATTTCTTGGGTAGTTT
GCAGTTTTAAAATTATGTTTTAAAATGGACTATCATATGCTTACCGTAACTTGAAAGTATTTCGATTTCT
TGGCTTTATATATCTTGTGGAAAGGACGAAACACCGGATAGCAAGTGATCCACACTGTTTTAGAGCTAGA
AATAGCAAGTTAAAATAAGGCTAGTCCGTTATCAACTTGAAAAAGTGGCACCGAGTCGGTGCTTTTTTAA
GCTTGGCGTAACTAGATCTTGAGACAAATGGCAGTATTCATCCACAATTTTAAAAGAAAAGGGGGGATTG
GGGGGTACAGTGCAGGGGAAAGAATAGTAGACATAATAGCAACAGACATACAAACTAAAGAATTACAAAA
ACAAATTACAAAAATTCAAAATTTTCGGGTTTATTACAGGGACAGCAGAGATCCACTTTGGCGCCGGCTC
GAGGGGG
Features (pLannotate 1.2.2; 29 found; start..end, strand, type, name):
     14..80      +  CDS            small t antigen (fragment): SV40 (simian virus 40) small t antigen
    106..317     +  promoter       EF-1α core promoter: core promoter for human elongation factor EF-1α
    318..1256    +  intron         EF-1α intron A: intron upstream of the start codon of human EF-1α
   1278..1877    +  CDS            PuroR (fragment): puromycin N-acetyltransferase; pac from Streptomyces; confers resistance to puromycin
   1893..2481    +  misc_feature   WPRE: woodchuck hepatitis virus posttranscriptional regulatory element
   2532..2551    +  misc_feature   cPPT/CTS (fragment): central polypurine tract and central termination sequence of HIV-1
   2553..2786    +  LTR            3' LTR (ΔU3): self-inactivating 3' long terminal repeat (LTR) from HIV-1
   2864..2985    +  polyA_signal   SV40 poly(A) signal: SV40 polyadenylation signal
   3025..3160    +  rep_origin     SV40 ori: SV40 origin of replication
   3181..3199    -  promoter       T7 promoter: promoter for bacteriophage T7 RNA polymerase
   3207..3362    +  CDS            lacZα (fragment): LacZα fragment of β-galactosidase; lacZ fragment
   3367..3795    +  rep_origin     f1 ori (sequence partly withheld): f1 bacteriophage origin of replication; arrow indicates direction of (+) strand synthesis
   3848..3952    +  promoter       AmpR promoter: bla
   3953..4813    +  CDS            AmpR: β-lactamase; bla; confers resistance to ampicillin, carbenicillin, and related antibiotics
   4984..5572    +  rep_origin     ori: high-copy-number ColE1/pMB1/pBR322/pUC origin of replication
   5755..5847    +  CDS            lacI (fragment): lac repressor; lacI; The lac repressor binds to the lac operator to inhibit transcription in E. coli. This inhibition can be relieved by adding lactose or isopropyl-β-D-thiogalactopyranoside (IPTG).
   5860..5881    +  protein_bind   CAP binding site: CAP binding activates transcription in the presence of cAMP. E. coli catabolite activator protein
   5896..5926    +  promoter       lac promoter: promoter for the E. coli lac operon
   5934..5950    +  protein_bind   lac operator: The lac repressor binds to the lac operator to inhibit transcription in E. coli. This inhibition can be relieved by adding lactose or isopropyl-β-D-thiogalactopyranoside (IPTG). lac repressor encoded by lacI
   5995..6013    +  promoter       T3 promoter: promoter for bacteriophage T3 RNA polymerase
   6041..6267    +  promoter       RSV promoter: Rous sarcoma virus enhancer/promoter
   6268..6448    +  LTR            5' LTR (truncated): truncated 5' long terminal repeat (LTR) from HIV-1
   6495..6620    +  misc_feature   HIV-1 Ψ: packaging signal of human immunodeficiency virus type 1
   6604..6967    +  CDS            HIV-1 gag (fragment): gag protein from human immunodeficiency virus 1; gag
   7113..7346    +  misc_feature   RRE: The Rev response element (RRE) of HIV-1 allows for Rev-dependent mRNA export from the nucleus to the cytoplasm.
   7723..7749    +  CDS            Rev (fragment): human immunodeficiency virus 1 (HIV-1) Rev protein; rev; enhances nuclear export of unspliced and incompletely spliced viral mRNAs
   7753..7993    +  promoter       U6 promoter: RNA polymerase III promoter for human U6 snRNA
   8023..8098    +  misc_RNA       gRNA scaffold: guide RNA scaffold for the Streptococcus pyogenes CRISPR/Cas9 system
   8154..8271    +  misc_feature   cPPT/CTS: central polypurine tract and central termination sequence of HIV-1
