[The description below was written by a language model from this plasmid's Addgene catalogue record and pLannotate feature annotations shown in this document.]
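Description:
STK31 gRNA (BRDN0001144760) is a third-generation lentiviral guide RNA plasmid built on the lentiGuide-Puro backbone, carrying a single Streptococcus pyogenes-type sgRNA directed against human STK31 (also known as TDRD8 or SGK396), a serine/threonine kinase gene. It is propagated in E. coli as a high-copy plasmid through a ColE1/pUC-type origin with ampicillin selection from the β-lactamase gene. The bacterial portion also retains an f1 origin, lac regulatory remnants, and T7 and T3 promoters. An SV40 origin and SV40 polyadenylation signal lie just outside the 3' LTR.

The transfer cassette is framed by an RSV promoter-driven truncated 5' LTR and a self-inactivating ΔU3 3' LTR. Genomic RNA production is therefore Tat-independent, and the integrated provirus lacks LTR promoter activity. The HIV-1 Ψ packaging signal with adjoining gag fragment, the Rev response element and a cPPT/CTS support packaging, nuclear export and transduction when helper plasmids supply the viral proteins in trans. Within this frame, the human U6 RNA polymerase III promoter drives the STK31 spacer fused to the gRNA scaffold. A separate EF-1α core promoter with its intron A expresses puromycin N-acetyltransferase for selection of transduced mammalian cells, followed by a WPRE to enhance expression.

The plasmid does not encode Cas9, so it must be paired with a Cas9-expressing vector or used in cells that already express the nuclease. The guide was designed against several STK31 reference transcripts and belongs to a human kinome gRNA collection built with optimized sgRNA design rules, consistent with use in STK31 knockout experiments.
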