Addgene plasmid #77376: STK31 gRNA (BRDN0001144760)
Purpose: 3rd generation lentiviral gRNA plasmid targeting human STK31
Depositing lab: John Doench & David Root. Depositing organization: Broad Institute. Publication: Optimized sgRNA design to maximize activity and minimize off-target effects of CRISPR-Cas9. Doench JG, Fusi N, Sullender M, Hegde M, Vaimberg EW, Donovan KF, Smith I, Tothova Z, Wilen C, Orchard R, Virgin HW, Listgarten J, Root DE. Nat Biotechnol. 2016 Jan 18. doi: 10.1038/nbt.3437. PubMed 26780180.
Backbone
  Vector backbone: lentiGuide-Puro
  Backbone manufacturer: Zhang Lab (Addgene plasmid # 52963)
  Vector type: Mammalian Expression, Lentiviral, CRISPR
  Selectable markers: Puromycin
Growth in bacteria
  Bacterial resistance: Ampicillin, 100 μg/mL
  Growth temperature: 37°C
  Growth strain: DH5alpha
  Copy number: High Copy
Gene/Insert
  Gene/Insert name: STK31 (alt names: STK31; NM_001260504.1)
  gRNA/shRNA sequence: GATAGCAAGTGATCCACACT
  Species: H. sapiens (human)
  Entrez Gene: STK31 (a.k.a. TDRD8, SGK396, FLJ16102)
  Promoter: hU6
  Cloning method: Unknown
  Sequencing primers: 5′ U6-F; 3′ pS2-R
Terms and licenses: Academic/Nonprofit Terms; Industry Terms: Not Available to Industry
Depositor comments: The gRNA was designed to target the following Genbank reference sequence(s): NM_001260504.1,NM_001260505.1,NM_031414.4,NM_032944.3. Note that this plasmid does NOT contain Cas9. It should be used in conjunction with lentiCas9-Blast (Addgene #52962) or otherwise with cell lines already expressing Cas9. Browse the full kinome gRNA library at http://www.addgene.org/pooled-library/broadgpp-human-kinome/ or visit http://www.broadinstitute.org/rnai/public/ for detailed protocols and information.
How to cite: STK31 gRNA (BRDN0001144760) was a gift from John Doench & David Root (Addgene plasmid # 77376 ; http://n2t.net/addgene:77376 ; RRID:Addgene_77376)
