>Addgene plasmid #77376 | STK31 gRNA (BRDN0001144760) | depositor partial sequence | sequence record 144836 | Target Sequence
GATAGCAAGTGATCCACACT
