>Addgene plasmid #77376 | STK31 gRNA (BRDN0001144760) | addgene partial sequence | sequence record 187641 | hU6-F
AGAAAGTAATAATTTCTTGGGTAGTTTGCAGTTTTAAAATTATGTTTTAAAATGGACTATCATATGCTTA
CCGTAACTTGAAAGTATTTCGATTTCTTGGCTTTATATATCTTGTGGAAAGGACGAAACACCGGATAGCA
AGTGATCCACACTGTTTTAGAGCTAGAAATAGCAAGTTAAAATAAGGCTAGTCCGTTATCAACTTGAAAA
AGTGGCACCGAGTCGGTGCTTTTTTAAGCTTGGCGTAACTAGATCTTGAGACAAATGGCAGTATTCATCC
ACAATTTTAAAAGAAAAGGGGGGATTGGGGGGTACAGTGCAGGGGAAAGAATAGTAGACATAATAGCAAC
AGACATACAAACTAAAGAATTACAAAAACAAATTACAAAAATTCAAAATTTTCGGGTTTATTACAGGGAC
AGCAGAGATCCACTTTGGCGCCGGCTCGAGGGGGCCCGGGTGCAAAGATGGATAAAGTTTTAAACAGAGA
GGAATCTTTGCAGCTAATGGACCTTCTAGGTCTTGAAAGGAGTGGGAATTGGCTCCGGTGCCCGTCAGTG
GGCAGAGCGC
